>Addgene plasmid #140376 | pJBL706 | addgene full sequence | sequence record 297859 | Addgene NGS Result
TTTTTACGGTTCCTGGCCTTTTGCTGGCCTTTTGCTCACATGTTCTTTCCTGCGTTATCCCCTGATTCTG
TGGATAACCGTATTACCGCCTTTGAGTGAGCTGATACCGCTCGCCGCAGCCGAACGACCGAGCGCAGCGA
GTCAGTGAGCGAGGAAGCGGAAGAGCGCCCAATACGCAAACCGCCTCTCCCCGCGCGTTGGCCGATTCAT
TAATGCAGCTGGCACGACAGGTTTCCCGACTGGAAAGCGGGCAGTGAGCGCAACGCAATTAATGTGAGTT
AGCTCACTCATTAGGCACCCCAGGCTTTACACTTTATGCTTCCGGCTCGTATGTTGTGTGGAATTGTGAG
CGGATAACAATTTCACACAGGAAACAGCTATGACCATGATTACGCCAAGCTTGCATGCCTGCAGGTCGAC
TCTAGATAATACGACTCACTATAGGGAGATCCCTATCAGTGATAGAGACCCACATACTCTGATGATCCGA
GACGGTCGGGTCCAGATATTCGTATCTGTCGAGTAGAGTGTGGGCTCGGATCATTCATGGCAAGAGACGG
TCGGGTCCAGATATTCGTATCTGTCGAGTAGAGTGTGGGCTCTTGCCATGTGTATGTGGGTAGCATAACC
CCTTGGGGCCTCTAAACGGGTCTTGAGGGGTTTTTTGATCCCCGGGTACCGAGCTCGAATTCACTGGCCG
TCGTTTTACAACGTCGTGACTGGGAAAACCCTGGCGTTACCCAACTTAATCGCCTTGCAGCACATCCCCC
TTTCGCCAGCTGGCGTAATAGCGAAGAGGCCCGCACCGATCGCCCTTCCCAACAGTTGCGCAGCCTGAAT
GGCGAATGGCGCCTGATGCGGTATTTTCTCCTTACGCATCTGTGCGGTATTTCACACCGCATATGGTGCA
CTCTCAGTACAATCTGCTCTGATGCCGCATAGTTAAGCCAGCCCCGACACCCGCCAACACCCGCTGACGC
GCCCTGACGGGCTTGTCTGCTCCCGGCATCCGCTTACAGACAAGCTGTGACCGTCTCCGGGAGCTGCATG
TGTCAGAGGTTTTCACCGTCATCACCGAAACGCGCGAGACGAAAGGGCCTCGTGATACGCCTATTTTTAT
AGGTTAATGTCATGATAATAATGGTTTCTTAGACGTCAGGTGGCACTTTTCGGGGAAATGTGCGCGGAAC
CCCTATTTGTTTATTTTTCTAAATACATTCAAATATGTATCCGCTCATGAGACAATAACCCTGATAAATG
CTTCAATAATATTGAAAAAGGAAGAGTATGAGTATTCAACATTTCCGTGTCGCCCTTATTCCCTTTTTTG
CGGCATTTTGCCTTCCTGTTTTTGCTCACCCAGAAACGCTGGTGAAAGTAAAAGATGCTGAAGATCAGTT
GGGTGCACGAGTGGGTTACATCGAACTGGATCTCAACAGCGGTAAGATCCTTGAGAGTTTTCGCCCCGAA
GAACGTTTTCCAATGATGAGCACTTTTAAAGTTCTGCTATGTGGCGCGGTATTATCCCGTATTGACGCCG
GGCAAGAGCAACTCGGTCGCCGCATACACTATTCTCAGAATGACTTGGTTGAGTACTCACCAGTCACAGA
AAAGCATCTTACGGATGGCATGACAGTAAGAGAATTATGCAGTGCTGCCATAACCATGAGTGATAACACT
GCGGCCAACTTACTTCTGACAACGATCGGAGGACCGAAGGAGCTAACCGCTTTTTTGCACAACATGGGGG
ATCATGTAACTCGCCTTGATCGTTGGGAACCGGAGCTGAATGAAGCCATACCAAACGACGAGCGTGACAC
CACGATGCCTGTAGCAATGGCAACAACGTTGCGCAAACTATTAACTGGCGAACTACTTACTCTAGCTTCC
CGGCAACAATTAATAGACTGGATGGAGGCGGATAAAGTTGCAGGACCACTTCTGCGCTCGGCCCTTCCGG
CTGGCTGGTTTATTGCTGATAAATCTGGAGCCGGTGAGCGTGGGTCTCGCGGTATCATTGCAGCACTGGG
GCCAGATGGTAAGCCCTCCCGTATCGTAGTTATCTACACGACGGGGAGTCAGGCAACTATGGATGAACGA
AATAGACAGATCGCTGAGATAGGTGCCTCACTGATTAAGCATTGGTAACTGTCAGACCAAGTTTACTCAT
ATATACTTTAGATTGATTTAAAACTTCATTTTTAATTTAAAAGGATCTAGGTGAAGATCCTTTTTGATAA
TCTCATGACCAAAATCCCTTAACGTGAGTTTTCGTTCCACTGAGCGTCAGACCCCGTAGAAAAGATCAAA
GGATCTTCTTGAGATCCTTTTTTTCTGCGCGTAATCTGCTGCTTGCAAACAAAAAAACCACCGCTACCAG
CGGTGGTTTGTTTGCCGGATCAAGAGCTACCAACTCTTTTTCCGAAGGTAACTGGCTTCAGCAGAGCGCA
GATACCAAATACTGTTCTTCTAGTGTAGCCGTAGTTAGGCCACCACTTCAAGAACTCTGTAGCACCGCCT
ACATACCTCGCTCTGCTAATCCTGTTACCAGTGGCTGCTGCCAGTGGCGATAAGTCGTGTCTTACCGGGT
TGGACTCAAGACGATAGTTACCGGATAAGGCGCAGCGGTCGGGCTGAACGGGGGGTTCGTGCACACAGCC
CAGCTTGGAGCGAACGACCTACACCGAACTGAGATACCTACAGCGTGAGCTATGAGAAAGCGCCACGCTT
CCCGAAGGGAGAAAGGCGGACAGGTATCCGGTAAGCGGCAGGGTCGGAACAGGAGAGCGCACGAGGGAGC
TTCCAGGGGGAAACGCCTGGTATCTTTATAGTCCTGTCGGGTTTCGCCACCTCTGACTTGAGCGTCGATT
TTTGTGATGCTCGTCAGGGGGGCGGAGCCTATGGAAAAACGCCAGCAACGCGGCC
Features (pLannotate 1.2.2; 16 found; start..end, strand, type, name):
     30..163     +  rep_origin     RSF ori (fragment): Plasmids containing the RSF 1030 origin of replication can be propagated in E. coli cells that contain additional plasmids with compatible origins.
    165..257     +  CDS            lacI (fragment): lac repressor; lacI; The lac repressor binds to the lac operator to inhibit transcription in E. coli. This inhibition can be relieved by adding lactose or isopropyl-β-D-thiogalactopyranoside (IPTG).
    270..291     +  protein_bind   CAP binding site: CAP binding activates transcription in the presence of cAMP. E. coli catabolite activator protein
    306..336     +  promoter       lac promoter: promoter for the E. coli lac operon
    344..360     +  protein_bind   lac operator: The lac repressor binds to the lac operator to inhibit transcription in E. coli. This inhibition can be relieved by adding lactose or isopropyl-β-D-thiogalactopyranoside (IPTG). lac repressor encoded by lacI
    397..426     -  misc_feature   MCS (fragment): pUC18/19 multiple cloning site
    427..445     +  promoter       T7 promoter: promoter for bacteriophage T7 RNA polymerase
    449..468     +  promoter       PLtetO-1 promoter (fragment): modified phage lambda PL promoter with tet operator sites (Lutz and Bujard, 1997)
    621..667     +  terminator     T7 terminator: transcription terminator for bacteriophage T7 RNA polymerase
    667..692     -  misc_feature   MCS (fragment): pUC18/19 multiple cloning site
    689..846     +  CDS            lacZα (fragment): LacZα fragment of β-galactosidase; lacZ fragment
    852..951     -  misc_feature   bom (fragment): basis of mobility region from pBR322
   1053..1088    -  CDS            rop (fragment): Rop protein, which maintains plasmids at low copy number; rop
   1183..1287    +  promoter       AmpR promoter: bla
   1288..2148    +  CDS            AmpR: β-lactamase; bla; confers resistance to ampicillin, carbenicillin, and related antibiotics
   2319..2907    +  rep_origin     ori: high-copy-number ColE1/pMB1/pBR322/pUC origin of replication
