[The description below was written by a language model from this plasmid's Addgene catalogue record and pLannotate feature annotations shown in this document.]
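Description:
pJBL706 is a small (about 2.9 kb) synthetic-biology plasmid built on the pUC19 backbone. It is designed as a DNA template for a TetR-regulated fluorescent RNA reporter rather than for protein expression. It is propagated in E. coli at high copy from the pUC-type ColE1/pMB1 origin and selected with ampicillin through the bla (AmpR) gene and its native promoter. The feature table also shows standard pUC19 remnants flanking the insert: the CAP binding site, lac promoter and operator, split pieces of the multiple cloning site and a lacZα fragment. Short hits annotated as RSF ori, lacI, bom and rop are only fragments. They most likely reflect backbone sequence similarity rather than functional elements.

The insert, T7-6BP-tetO-3WJdB-T, was assembled into the cloning site by Gibson cloning. It consists of a bacteriophage T7 promoter, a tet operator placed six base pairs downstream of the promoter (annotated by the software as a fragment of PLtetO-1), the 3WJdB RNA aptamer, and a T7 terminator. The aptamer itself is not annotated, but it would fall in the unlabelled interval between the operator and the terminator. 3WJdB is a three-way-junction dimeric Broccoli aptamer that fluoresces when it binds its cognate dye, so transcription can be read out directly without translation. When TetR binds the operator, T7 RNA polymerase is blocked. Tetracycline-class ligands release TetR and allow the aptamer to be transcribed. The plasmid comes from work on cell-free biosensors for water contaminants. The defined promoter-to-operator spacing suggests it is one of a set of variants used to tune repression in in vitro transcription reactions, though the record does not say so explicitly.
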