Addgene plasmid #140376: pJBL706
Purpose: Expresses TetR-regulated 3WJdB RNA aptamer driven by T7 promoter with the tetO sequence 6BP dowsntream from the promoter
Depositing lab: Julius Lucks. Depositing organization: Northwestern University. Publication: Cell-free biosensors for rapid detection of water contaminants. Jung JK, Alam KK, Verosloff MS, Capdevila DA, Desmau M, Clauer PR, Lee JW, Nguyen PQ, Pasten PA, Matiasek SJ, Gaillard JF, Giedroc DP, Collins JJ, Lucks JB. Nat Biotechnol. 2020 Jul 6. pii: 10.1038/s41587-020-0571-7. doi: 10.1038/s41587-020-0571-7. PubMed 32632301.
Backbone
  Vector backbone: pUC19
  Vector type: Synthetic Biology
Growth in bacteria
  Bacterial resistance: Ampicillin, 100 μg/mL
  Growth temperature: 37°C
  Growth strain: DH5alpha
  Copy number: High Copy
Gene/Insert
  Gene/Insert name: T7-6BP-tetO-3WJdB-T
  Species: Synthetic
  Cloning method: Gibson Cloning
Terms and licenses: Academic/Nonprofit Terms; Industry Terms: Not Available to Industry
How to cite: pJBL706 was a gift from Julius Lucks (Addgene plasmid # 140376 ; http://n2t.net/addgene:140376 ; RRID:Addgene_140376)
